Addgene plasmid #220360: pEN_TT luciferase-V5
Purpose: Gateway entry vector for an inducible V5-tagged luciferase
Depositing lab: Kevin Janes. Depositing organization: University of Virginia.
Backbone
  Vector backbone: pEN_TTmiRc2
  Backbone manufacturer: Addgene #25752
  Backbone size w/o insert (bp): 4422
  Vector type: Entry vector for Gateway Cloning
Growth in bacteria
  Bacterial resistance: Gentamicin, 10 μg/mL
  Growth temperature: 37°C
  Growth strain: DH5alpha
  Copy number: Unknown
Gene/Insert
  Gene/Insert name: luciferase
  Species: Firefly
  Insert size (bp): 1689
  Tag / fusion protein: V5 (C terminal on backbone)
  Cloning method: Restriction Enzyme; 5′ cloning site SpeI (not destroyed); 3′ cloning site EcoRI (not destroyed)
  Sequencing primers: 5′ Unknown
Terms and licenses: Academic/Nonprofit Terms; Industry Terms: Not Available to Industry
How to cite: pEN_TT luciferase-V5 was a gift from Kevin Janes (Addgene plasmid # 220360 ; http://n2t.net/addgene:220360 ; RRID:Addgene_220360)
