[The description below was written by a language model from this plasmid's Addgene catalogue record and pLannotate feature annotations shown in this document.]
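Description:
pEN_TT luciferase-V5 is a Gateway entry vector built on the pEN_TTmiRc2 backbone and carrying a tetracycline-inducible, V5-tagged firefly luciferase cassette. It is propagated in E. coli through a high-copy ColE1/pUC-type origin and selected with gentamicin. Resistance comes from a gentamicin acetyltransferase gene (aacC1) driven by the class 1 integron Pc promoter. The feature table also shows two fragments of a kanamycin resistance gene flanking this marker, which suggests that the gentamicin cassette interrupts an original KanR gene; these fragments are not listed as a usable selection. The rrnB T1 and T2 terminators lie upstream of the recombination cassette and insulate it from read-through transcription from the backbone.

The payload lies between attL1 and attL2, the sites used in an LR Clonase reaction to move the whole cassette into an attR-containing destination vector. Within these sites, a tight TRE promoter (seven tet operators fused to a minimal CMV promoter) drives the luc+ version of firefly luciferase. The luciferase was cloned between SpeI and EcoRI sites, which are both retained, and is fused in frame at its C terminus to a backbone-encoded V5 epitope tag. Because the promoter travels with the insert, expression after transfer depends on a tetracycline-controlled transactivator, which is not annotated on this plasmid and would have to come from the destination vector or the host cell. No polyadenylation signal is annotated between the att sites.

The stated purpose is to serve as an entry clone for inducible V5-tagged luciferase. The record does not describe specific applications, although the V5 tag allows antibody detection alongside the enzymatic readout.
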