Features (pLannotate 1.2.2; 13 found; start..end, strand, type, name):
    446..979     -  CDS            GmR: gentamycin acetyltransferase; aacC1; confers resistance to gentamycin
   1168..1196    -  promoter       Pc promoter: intI1 (promoter lies within the coding sequence); class 1 integron promoter
   1174..1521    -  CDS            YPR2_ECOLX (fragment): Protein predicted: Swiss-Prot protein existence level 4. From Escherichia coli.
   1526..1710    +  CDS            KanR (fragment): aminoglycoside phosphotransferase; aph(3')-Ia; confers resistance to kanamycin in bacteria or G418 (Geneticin®) in eukaryotes
   1853..2441    +  rep_origin     ori: high-copy-number ColE1/pMB1/pBR322/pUC origin of replication
   2609..2652    -  terminator     rrnB T1 terminator: Escherichia coli rrnB; transcription terminator T1 from the E. coli rrnB gene
   2784..2811    +  terminator     rrnB T2 terminator: transcription terminator T2 from the E. coli rrnB gene
   2861..2960    +  protein_bind   attL1: mutant version of attL; recombination site for the Gateway® LR reaction LR Clonase™
   2992..3306    +  promoter       tight TRE promoter: Tet-responsive promoter PTight, consisting of seven tet operator sequences followed by the minimal CMV promoter
   3313..4957    +  CDS            luciferase (fragment): firefly luciferase; luc+; enhanced luc+ version of the luciferase gene
   4957..4998    +  CDS            V5 tag: epitope tag from simian virus 5
   5037..5136    -  protein_bind   attL2: mutant version of attL; recombination site for the Gateway® LR reaction LR Clonase™
   5259..412     +  CDS            KanR (fragment) (across the origin): aminoglycoside phosphotransferase; aph(3')-Ia; confers resistance to kanamycin in bacteria or G418 (Geneticin®) in eukaryotes
>Addgene plasmid #220360 | pEN_TT luciferase-V5 | addgene full sequence | sequence record 447352 | Addgene NGS Result
GCTGACGGAATTTATGCCTCTTCCGACCATCAAGCATTTTATCCGTACTCCTGATGATGCATGGTTACTC
ACCACTGCGATCCCCGGAAAAACAGCATTCCAGGTATTAGAAGAATATCCTGATTCAGGTGAAAATATTG
TTGATGCGCTGGCAGTGTCCCTGCGCCGGTTGCATTCGATTCCTGTTTGTAATTGTCCTTTTAACAGCGA
TCGCGTATTTCGTCTCGCTCAGGCGCAATCACGAATGAATAACGGTTTGGTTGATGCGAGTGATTTTGAT
GACGAGCGTAATGGCTGGCCTGTTGAACAAGTCTGGAAAGAAATGCATAAACTTTTGCCATTCTCACCGG
ATTCAGTCGTCACTCATGGTGATTTCTCACTTGATAACCTTATTTTTGACGAGGGGAAATTAGGCCGGGA
AGCCGATCTCGGCTTGAACGAATTGTTAGGTGGCGGTACTTGGGTCGATATCAAAGTGCATCACTTCTTC
CCGTATGCCCAACTTTGTATAGAGAGCCACTGCGGGATCGTCACCGTAATCTGCTTGCACGTAGATCACA
TAAGCACCAAGCGCGTTGGCCTCATGCTTGAGGAGATTGATGAGCGCGGTGGCAATGCCCTGCCTCCGGT
GCTCGCCGGAGACTGCGAGATCATAGATATAGATCTCACTACGCGGCTGCTCAAACTTGGGCAGAACGTA
AGCCGCGAGAGCGCCAACAACCGCTTCTTGGTCGAAGGCAGCAAGCGCGATGAATGTCTTACTACGGAGC
AAGTTCCCGAGGTAATCGGAGTCCGGCTGATGTTGGGAGTAGGTGGCTACGTCTCCGAACTCACGACCGA
AAAGATCAAGAGCAGCCCGCATGGATTTGACTTGGTCAGGGCCGAGCCTACATGTGCGAATGATGCCCAT
ACTTGAGCCACCTAACTTTGTTTTAGGGCGACTGCCCTGCTGCGTAACATCGTTGCTGCTGCGTAACATC
GTTGCTGCTCCATAACATCAAACATCGACCCACGGCGTAACGCGCTTGCTGCTTGGATGCCCGAGGCATA
GACTGTACAAAAAAACAGTCATAACAAGCCATGAAAACCGCCACTGCGCCGTTACCACCGCTGCGTTCGG
TCAAGGTTCTGGACCAGTTGCGTGAGCGCATACGCTACTTGCATTACAGTTTACGAACCGAACAGGCTTA
TGTCAACTGGGTTCGTGCCTTCATCCGTTTCCACGGTGTGCGTCACCCGGCAACCTTGGGCAGCAGCGAA
GTCGAGGCATTTCTGTCCTGGCTGGCGAACGAGCGCAAGGTTTCGGTCTCCACGCATCGTCAGGCATTGG
CGGCCTTGCTGTTCTTCTACGGCAAGGTGCTGTGCACGGATCTGCCCTGGCTTCAGGAGATCGGAAGACC
TCGGCCGTCGCGGCGCTTGCCGGTGGTGCTGACCCCGGATGAAGTGGTTCGCATCCTCGGTTTTCTGGAA
GGCGAGCATCGTTTGTTCGCCCAGGACTCTAGCTATAGTTCTAGTGGTTGGCTACTAATAGGTTGTATTG
ATGTTGGACGAGTCGGAATCGCAGACCGATACCAGGATCTTGCCATCCTATGGAACTGCCTCGGTGAGTT
TTCTCCTTCATTACAGAAACGGCTTTTTCAAAAATATGGTATTGATAATCCTGATATGAATAAATTGCAG
TTTCATTTGATGCTCGATGAGTTTTTCTAATCAGAATTGGTTAATTGGTTGTAACACTGGCAGAGCATTA
CGCTGACTTGACGGGACGGCGCAAGCTCATGACCAAAATCCCTTAACGTGAGTTTTCGTTCCACTGAGCG
TCAGACCCCGTAGAAAAGATCAAAGGATCTTCTTGAGATCCTTTTTTTCTGCGCGTAATCTGCTGCTTGC
AAACAAAAAAACCACCGCTACCAGCGGTGGTTTGTTTGCCGGATCAAGAGCTACCAACTCTTTTTCCGAA
GGTAACTGGCTTCAGCAGAGCGCAGATACCAAATACTGTTCTTCTAGTGTAGCCGTAGTTAGGCCACCAC
TTCAAGAACTCTGTAGCACCGCCTACATACCTCGCTCTGCTAATCCTGTTACCAGTGGCTGCTGCCAGTG
GCGATAAGTCGTGTCTTACCGGGTTGGACTCAAGACGATAGTTACCGGATAAGGCGCAGCGGTCGGGCTG
AACGGGGGGTTCGTGCACACAGCCCAGCTTGGAGCGAACGACCTACACCGAACTGAGATACCTACAGCGT
GAGCTATGAGAAAGCGCCACGCTTCCCGAAGGGAGAAAGGCGGACAGGTATCCGGTAAGCGGCAGGGTCG
GAACAGGAGAGCGCACGAGGGAGCTTCCAGGGGGAAACGCCTGGTATCTTTATAGTCCTGTCGGGTTTCG
CCACCTCTGACTTGAGCGTCGATTTTTGTGATGCTCGTCAGGGGGGCGGAGCCTATGGAAAAACGCCAGC
AACGCGGCCTTTTTACGGTTCCTGGCCTTTTGCTGGCCTTTTGCTCACATGTTCTTTCCTGCGTTATCCC
CTGATTCTGTGGATAACCGTATTACCGCTAGCATGGATCTCGGGGACGTCTAACTACTAAGCGAGAGTAG
GGAACTGCCAGGCATCAAATAAAACGAAAGGCTCAGTCGGAAGACTGGGCCTTTCGTTTTATCTGTTGTT
TGTCGGTGAACGCTCTCCTGAGTAGGACAAATCCGCCGGGAGCGGATTTGAACGTTGTGAAGCAACGGCC
CGGAGGGTGGCGGGCAGGACGCCCGCCATAAACTGCCAGGCATCAAACTAAGCAGAAGGCCATCCTGACG
GATGGCCTTTTTGCGTTTCTACAAACTCTTCCTGTTAGTTAGTTACTTAAGCTCGGGCCCCAAATAATGA
TTTTATTTTGACTGATAGTGACCTGTTCGTTGCAACAAATTGATAAGCAATGCTTTTTTATAATGCCAAC
TTTGTACAAAAAAGCAGGCTTTAAAGGAACCAATTCAGTCGACTGGATCCCGAGTTTACTCCCTATCAGT
GATAGAGAACGTATGTCGAGTTTACTCCCTATCAGTGATAGAGAACGATGTCGAGTTTACTCCCTATCAG
TGATAGAGAACGTATGTCGAGTTTACTCCCTATCAGTGATAGAGAACGTATGTCGAGTTTACTCCCTATC
AGTGATAGAGAACGTATGTCGAGTTTATCCCTATCAGTGATAGAGAACGTATGTCGAGTTTACTCCCTAT
CAGTGATAGAGAACGTATGTCGAGGTAGGCGTGTACGGTGGGAGGCCTATATAAGCAGAGCTCGTTTAGT
GAACCGTCAGATCGCCACTAGTATGGAAGACGCCAAAAACATAAAGAAAGGCCCGGCGCCATTCTATCCG
CTGGAAGATGGAACCGCTGGAGAGCAACTGCATAAGGCTATGAAGAGATACGCCCTGGTTCCTGGAACAA
TTGCTTTTACAGATGCACATATCGAGGTGGACATCACTTACGCTGAGTACTTCGAAATGTCCGTTCGGTT
GGCAGAAGCTATGAAACGATATGGGCTGAATACAAATCACAGAATCGTCGTATGCAGTGAAAACTCTCTT
CAATTCTTTATGCCGGTGTTGGGCGCGTTATTTATCGGAGTTGCAGTTGCGCCCGCGAACGACATTTATA
ATGAACGTGAATTGCTCAACAGTATGGGCATTTCGCAGCCTACCGTGGTGTTCGTTTCCAAAAAGGGGTT
GCAAAAAATTTTGAACGTGCAAAAAAAGCTCCCAATCATCCAAAAAATTATTATCATGGATTCTAAAACG
GATTACCAGGGATTTCAGTCGATGTACACGTTCGTCACATCTCATCTACCTCCCGGTTTTAATGAATACG
ATTTTGTGCCAGAGTCCTTCGATAGGGACAAGACAATTGCACTGATCATGAACTCCTCTGGATCTACTGG
TCTGCCTAAAGGTGTCGCTCTGCCTCATAGAACTGCCTGCGTGAGATTCTCGCATGCCAGAGATCCTATT
TTTGGCAATCAAATCATTCCGGATACTGCGATTTTAAGTGTTGTTCCATTCCATCACGGTTTTGGAATGT
TTACTACACTCGGATATTTGATATGTGGATTTCGAGTCGTCTTAATGTATAGATTTGAAGAAGAGCTGTT
TCTGAGGAGCCTTCAGGATTACAAGATTCAAAGTGCGCTGCTGGTGCCAACCCTATTCTCCTTCTTCGCC
AAAAGCACTCTGATTGACAAATACGATTTATCTAATTTACACGAAATTGCTTCTGGTGGCGCTCCCCTCT
CTAAGGAAGTCGGGGAAGCGGTTGCCAAGAGGTTCCATCTGCCAGGTATCAGGCAAGGATATGGGCTCAC
TGAGACTACATCAGCTATTCTGATTACACCCGAGGGGGATGATAAACCGGGCGCGGTCGGTAAAGTTGTT
CCATTTTTTGAAGCGAAGGTTGTGGATCTGGATACCGGGAAAACGCTGGGCGTTAATCAAAGAGGCGAAC
TGTGTGTGAGAGGTCCTATGATTATGTCCGGTTATGTAAACAATCCGGAAGCGACCAACGCCTTGATTGA
CAAGGATGGATGGCTACATTCTGGAGACATAGCTTACTGGGACGAAGACGAACACTTCTTCATCGTTGAC
CGCCTGAAGTCTCTGATTAAGTACAAAGGCTATCAGGTGGCTCCCGCTGAATTGGAATCCATCTTGCTCC
AACACCCCAACATCTTCGACGCAGGTGTCGCAGGTCTTCCCGACGATGACGCCGGTGAACTTCCCGCCGC
CGTTGTTGTTTTGGAGCACGGAAAGACGATGACGGAAAAAGAGATCGTGGATTACGTCGCCAGTCAAGTA
ACAACCGCGAAAAAGTTGCGCGGAGGAGTTGTGTTTGTGGACGAAGTACCGAAAGGTCTTACCGGAAAAC
TCGACGCAAGAAAAATCAGAGAGATCCTCATAAAGGCCAAGAAGGGCGGAAAGATCGGTAAGCCTATCCC
TAACCCTCTCCTCGGTCTCGATTCTACGTGAGAATTGGAAGACTAATGCGTTTTCGAGATATCTAGACCC
AGCTTTCTTGTACAAAGTTGGCATTATAAGAAAGCATTGCTTATCAATTTGTTGCAACGAACAGGTCACT
ATCAGTCAAAATAAAATCATTATTTGCCATCCAGCTGCAGCTCTGGCCCGTGTCTCAAAATCTCTGATGT
TACATTGCACAAGATAAAAATATATCATCATGAACAATAAAACTGTCTGCTTACATAAACAGTAATACAA
GGGGTGTTATGAGCCATATTCAACGGGAAACGTCGAGGCCGCGATTAAATTCCAACATGGATGCTGATTT
ATATGGGTATAAATGGGCTCGCGATAATGTCGGGCAATCAGGTGCGACAATCTATCGCTTGTATGGGAAG
CCCGATGCGCCAGAGTTGTTTCTGAAACATGGCAAAGGTAGCGTTGCCAATGATGTTACAGATGAGATGG
TCAGACTAAACTG
